>Addgene plasmid #136809 | pEBTetD-SNAP-Cep27 | depositor full sequence | sequence record 264050 | Full Sequence
TTGTACAAAGTGGTGATGGCAGCTAGCGGCGCGCCCGGCCGCGGGGCAGTGCATGTAATCCCTTCAGTTG
GTTGGTACAACTTGCCAACTGGGCCCTGTTCCACATGTGACACGGGGGGGGACCAAACACAAAGGGGTTC
TCTGACTGTAGTTGACATCCTTATAAATGGATGTGCACATTTGCCAACACTGAGTGGCTTTCATCCTGGA
GCAGACTTTGCAGTCTGTGGACTGCAACACAACATTGCCTTTATGTGTAACTCTTGGCTGAAGCTCTTAC
ACCAATGCTGGGGGACATGTACCTCCCAGGGGCCCAGGAAGACTACGGGAGGCTACACCAACGTCAATCA
GAGGGGCCTGTGTAGCTACCGATAAGCGGACCCTCAAGAGGGCATTAGCAATAGTGTTTATAAGGCCCCC
TTGTTAACCCTAAACGGGTAGCATATGCTTCCCGGGTAGTAGTATATACTATCCAGACTAACCCTAATTC
AATAGCATATGTTACCCAACGGGAAGCATATGCTATCGAATTAGGGTTAGTAAAAGGGTCCTAAGGAACA
GCGATATCTCCCACCCCATGAGCTGTCACGGTTTTATTTACATGGGGTCAGGATTCCACGAGGGTAGTGA
ACCATTTTAGTCACAAGGGCAGTGGCTGAAGATCAAGGAGCGGGCAGTGAACTCTCCTGAATCTTCGCCT
GCTTCTTCATTCTCCTTCGTTTAGCTAATAGAATAACTGCTGAGTTGTGAACAGTAAGGTGTATGTGAGG
TGCTCGAAAACAAGGTTTCAGGTGACGCCCCCAGAATAAAATTTGGACGGGGGGTTCAGTGGTGGCATTG
TGCTATGACACCAATATAACCCTCACAAACCCCTTGGGCAATAAATACTAGTGTAGGAATGAAACATTCT
GAATATCTTTAACAATAGAAATCCATGGGGTGGGGACAAGCCGTAAAGACTGGATGTCCATCTCACACGA
ATTTATGGCTATGGGCAACACATAATCCTAGTGCAATATGATACTGGGGTTATTAAGATGTGTCCCAGGC
AGGGACCAAGACAGGTGAACCATGTTGTTACACTCTATTTGTAACAAGGGGAAAGAGAGTGGACGCCGAC
AGCAGCGGACTCCACTGGTTGTCTCTAACACCCCCGAAAATTAAACGGGGCTCCACGCCAATGGGGCCCA
TAAACAAAGACAAGTGGCCACTCTTTTTTTTGAAATTGTGGAGTGGGGGCACGCGTCAGCCCCCACACGC
CGCCCTGCGGTTTTGGACTGTAAAATAAGGGTGTAATAACTTGGCTGATTGTAACCCCGCTAACCACTGC
GGTCAAACCACTTGCCCACAAAACCACTAATGGCACCCCGGGGAATACCTGCATAAGTAGGTGGGCGGGC
CAAGATAGGGGCGCGATTGCTGCGATCTGGAGGACAAATTACACACACTTGCGCCTGAGCGCCAAGCACA
GGGTTGTTGGTCCTCATATTCACGAGGTCGCTGAGAGCACGGTGGGCTAATGTTGCCATGGGTAGCATAT
ACTACCCAAATATCTGGATAGCATATGCTATCCTAATCTATATCTGGGTAGCATAGGCTATCCTAATCTA
TATCTGGGTAGCATATGCTATCCTAATCTATATCTGGGTAGTATATGCTATCCTAATTTATATCTGGGTA
GCATAGGCTATCCTAATCTATATCTGGGTAGCATATGCTATCCTAATCTATATCTGGGTAGTATATGCTA
TCCTAATCTGTATCCGGGTAGCATATGCTATCCTAATAGAGATTAGGGTAGTATATGCTATCCTAATTTA
TATCTGGGTAGCATATACTACCCAAATATCTGGATAGCATATGCTATCCTAATCTATATCTGGGTAGCAT
ATGCTATCCTAATCTATATCTGGGTAGCATAGGCTATCCTAATCTATATCTGGGTAGCATATGCTATCCT
AATCTATATCTGGGTAGTATATGCTATCCTAATTTATATCTGGGTAGCATAGGCTATCCTAATCTATATC
TGGGTAGCATATGCTATCCTAATCTATATCTGGGTAGTATATGCTATCCTAATCTGTATCCGGGTAGCAT
ATGCTATCCTCATGCATATACAGTCAGCATATGATACCCAGTAGTAGAGTGGGAGTGCTATCCTTTGCAT
ATGCCGCCACCTCCCAAGGGGGCGTGAATTTTCGCTGCTTGTCCTTTTCCTGCTGGTTGCTCCCATTCTT
AGGTGAATTTAAGGAGGCCAGGCTAAAGCCGTCGCATGTCTGATTGCTCACCAGGTAAATGTCGCTAATG
TTTTCCAACGCGAGAAGGTGTTGAGCGCGGAGCTGAGTGACGTGACAACATGGGTATGCCCAATTGCCCC
ATGTTGGGAGGACGAAAATGGTGACAAGACAGATGGCCAGAAATACACCAACAGCACGCATGATGTCTAC
TGGGGATTTATTCTTTAGTGCGGGGGAATACACGGCTTTTAATACGATTGAGGGCGTCTCCTAACAAGTT
ACATCACTCCTGCCCTTCCTCACCCTCATCTCCATCACCTCCTTCATCTCCGTCATCTCCGTCATCACCC
TCCGCGGCAGCCCCTTCCACCATAGGTGGAAACCAGGGAGGCAAATCTACTCCATCGTCAAAGCTGCACA
CAGTCACCCTGATATTGCAGGTAGGAGCGGGCTTTGTCATAACAAGGTCCTTAATCGCATCCTTCAAAAC
CTCAGCAAATATATGAGTTTGTAAAAAGACCATGAAATAACAGACAATGGACTCCCTTAGCGGGCCAGGT
TGTGGGCCGGGTCCAGGGGCCATTCCAAAGGGGAGACGACTCAATGGTGTAAGACGACATTGTGGAATAG
CAAGGGCAGTTCCTCGCCTTAGGTTGTAAAGGGAGGTCTTACTACCTCCATATACGAACACACCGGCGAC
CCAAGTTCCTTCGTCGGTAGTCCTTTCTACGTGACTCCTAGCCAGGAGAGCTCTTAAACCTTCTGCAATG
TTCTCAAATTTCGGGTTGGAACCTCCTTGACCACGATGCTTTTCCAAACCACCCTCCTTTTTTGCGCCCT
GCCTCCATCACCCTGACCCCGGGGTCCAGTGCTTGGGCCTTCTCCTGGGTCATCTGCGGGGCCCTGCTCT
ATCGCTCCCGGGGGCACGTCAGGCTCACCATCTGGGCCACCTTCTTGGTGGTATTCAAAATAATCGGCTT
CCCCTACAGGGTGGAAAAATGGCCTTCTACCTGGAGGGGGCCTGCGCGGTGGAGACCCGGATGATGATGA
CTGACTACTGGGACTCCTGGGCCTCTTTTCTCCACGTCCACGACCTCTCCCCCTGGCTCTTTCACGACTT
CCCCCCCTGGCTCTTTCACGTCCTCTACCCCGGCGGCCTCCACTACCTCCTCGACCCCGGCCTCCACTAC
CTCCTCGACCCCGGCCTCCACTGCCTCCTCGACCCCGGCCTCCACCTCCTGCTCCTGCCCCTCCTGCTCC
TGCCCCTCCTCCTGCTCCTGCCCCTCCTGCCCCTCCTGCTCCTGCCCCTCCTGCCCCTCCTGCTCCTGCC
CCTCCTGCCCCTCCTGCTCCTGCCCCTCCTGCCCCTCCTCCTGCTCCTGCCCCTCCTGCCCCTCCTCCTG
CTCCTGCCCCTCCTGCCCCTCCTGCTCCTGCCCCTCCTGCCCCTCCTGCTCCTGCCCCTCCTGCCCCTCC
TGCTCCTGCCCCTCCTGCTCCTGCCCCTCCTGCTCCTGCCCCTCCTGCTCCTGCCCCTCCTGCCCCTCCT
GCCCCTCCTCCTGCTCCTGCCCCTCCTGCTCCTGCCCCTCCTGCCCCTCCTGCCCCTCCTGCTCCTGCCC
CTCCTCCTGCTCCTGCCCCTCCTGCCCCTCCTGCCCCTCCTCCTGCTCCTGCCCCTCCTGCCCCTCCTCC
TGCTCCTGCCCCTCCTCCTGCTCCTGCCCCTCCTGCCCCTCCTGCCCCTCCTCCTGCTCCTGCCCCTCCT
GCCCCTCCTCCTGCTCCTGCCCCTCCTCCTGCTCCTGCCCCTCCTGCCCCTCCTGCCCCTCCTCCTGCTC
CTGCCCCTCCTCCTGCTCCTGCCCCTCCTGCCCCTCCTGCCCCTCCTGCCCCTCCTCCTGCTCCTGCCCC
TCCTCCTGCTCCTGCCCCTCCTGCTCCTGCCCCTCCCGCTCCTGCTCCTGCTCCTGTTCCACCGTGGGTC
CCTTTGCAGCCAATGCAACTTGGACGTTTTTGGGGTCTCCGGACACCATCTCTATGTCTTGGCCCTGATC
CTGAGCCGCCCGGGGCTCCTGGTCTTCCGCCTCCTCGTCCTCGTCCTCTTCCCCGTCCTCGTCCATGGTT
ATCACCCCCTCTTCTTTGAGGTCCACTGCCGCCGGAGCCTTCTGGTCCAGATGTGTCTCCCTTCTCTCCT
AGGCCATTTCCAGGTCCTGTACCTGGCCCCTCGTCAGACATGATTCACACTAAAAGAGATCAATAGACAT
CTTTATTAGACGACGCTCAGTGAATACAGGGAGTGCAGACTCCTGCCCCCTCCAACAGCCCCCCCACCCT
CATCCCCTTCATGGTCGCTGTCAGACAGATCCAGGTCTGAAAATTCCCCATCCTCCGAACCATCCTCGTC
CTCATCACCAATTACTCGCAGCCCGGAAAACTCCCGCTGAACATCCTCAAGATTTGCGTCCTGAGCCTCA
AGCCAGGCCTCAAATTCCTCGTCCCCCTTTTTGCTGGACGGTAGGGATGGGGATTCTCGGGACCCCTCCT
CTTCCTCTTCAAGGTCACCAGACAGAGATGCTACTGGGGCAACGGAAGAAAAGCTGGGTGCGGCCTGTGA
GGATCAGCTTATCGATGATAAGCTGTCAAACATGAGAATTCTTGAAGACGAAAGGGCCTCGTGATACGCC
TATTTTTATAGGTTAATGTCATGATAATAATGGTTTCTTAGACGTCAGGTGGCACTTTTCGGGGAAATGT
GCGCGGAACCCCTATTTGTTTATTTTTCTAAATACATTCAAATATGTATCCGCTCATGAGACAATAACCC
TGATAAATGCTTCAATAATATTGAAAAAGGAAGAGTATGAGTATTCAACATTTCCGTGTCGCCCTTATTC
CCTTTTTTGCGGCATTTTGCCTTCCTGTTTTTGCTCACCCAGAAACGCTGGTGAAAGTAAAAGATGCTGA
AGATCAGTTGGGTGCACGAGTGGGTTACATCGAACTGGATCTCAACAGCGGTAAGATCCTTGAGAGTTTT
CGCCCCGAAGAACGTTTTCCAATGATGAGCACTTTTAAAGTTCTGCTATGTGGCGCGGTATTATCCCGTG
TTGACGCCGGGCAAGAGCAACTCGGTCGCCGCATACACTATTCTCAGAATGACTTGGTTGAGTACTCACC
AGTCACAGAAAAGCATCTTACGGATGGCATGACAGTAAGAGAATTATGCAGTGCTGCCATAACCATGAGT
GATAACACTGCGGCCAACTTACTTCTGACAACGATCGGAGGACCGAAGGAGCTAACCGCTTTTTTGCACA
ACATGGGGGATCATGTAACTCGCCTTGATCGTTGGGAACCGGAGCTGAATGAAGCCATACCAAACGACGA
GCGTGACACCACGATGCCTGCAGCAATGGCAACAACGTTGCGCAAACTATTAACTGGCGAACTACTTACT
CTAGCTTCCCGGCAACAATTAATAGACTGGATGGAGGCGGATAAAGTTGCAGGACCACTTCTGCGCTCGG
CCCTTCCGGCTGGCTGGTTTATTGCTGATAAATCTGGAGCCGGTGAGCGTGGGTCTCGCGGTATCATTGC
AGCACTGGGGCCAGATGGTAAGCCCTCCCGTATCGTAGTTATCTACACGACGGGGAGTCAGGCAACTATG
GATGAACGAAATAGACAGATCGCTGAGATAGGTGCCTCACTGATTAAGCATTGGTAACTGTCAGACCAAG
TTTACTCATATATACTTTAGATTGATTTAAAACTTCATTTTTAATTTAAAAGGATCTAGGTGAAGATCCT
TTTTGATAATCTCATGACCAAAATCCCTTAACGTGAGTTTTCGTTCCACTGAGCGTCAGACCCCGTAGAA
AAGATCAAAGGATCTTCTTGAGATCCTTTTTTTCTGCGCGTAATCTGCTGCTTGCAAACAAAAAAACCAC
CGCTACCAGCGGTGGTTTGTTTGCCGGATCAAGAGCTACCAACTCTTTTTCCGAAGGTAACTGGCTTCAG
CAGAGCGCAGATACCAAATACTGTCCTTCTAGTGTAGCCGTAGTTAGGCCACCACTTCAAGAACTCTGTA
GCACCGCCTACATACCTCGCTCTGCTAATCCTGTTACCAGTGGCTGCTGCCAGTGGCGATAAGTCGTGTC
TTACCGGGTTGGACTCAAGACGATAGTTACCGGATAAGGCGCAGCGGTCGGGCTGAACGGGGGGTTCGTG
CACACAGCCCAGCTTGGAGCGAACGACCTACACCGAACTGAGATACCTACAGCGTGAGCTATGAGAAAGC
GCCACGCTTCCCGAAGGGAGAAAGGCGGACAGGTATCCGGTAAGCGGCAGGGTCGGAACAGGAGAGCGCA
CGAGGGAGCTTCCAGGGGGAAACGCCTGGTATCTTTATAGTCCTGTCGGGTTTCGCCACCTCTGACTTGA
GCGTCGATTTTTGTGATGCTCGTCAGGGGGGCGGAGCCTATGGAAAAACGCCAGCAACGCGGCCTTTTTA
CGGTTCCTGGCCTTTTGCTGGCCTTGAAGCTGTCCCTGATGGTCGTCATCTACCTGCCTGGACAGCATGG
CCTGCAACGCGGGCATCCCGATGCCGCCGGAAGCGAGAAGAATCATAATGGGGAAGGCCATCCAGCCTCG
CGTCGAACTAGATGATCCGGCTGTGGAATGTGTGTCAGTTAGGGTGTGGAAAGTCCCCAGGCTCCCCAGC
AGGCAGAAGTATGCAAAGCATGCATCTCAATTAGTCAGCAACCAGGTGTGGAAAGTCCCCAGGCTCCCCA
GCAGGCAGAAGTATGCAAAGCATGCATCTCAATTAGTCAGCAACCATAGTCCCGCCCCTAACTCCGCCCA
TCCCGCCCCTAACTCCGCCCAGTTCCGCCCATTCTCCGCCCCATGGCTGACTAATTTTTTTTATTTATGC
AGAGGCCGAGGCCGCCTCGGCCTCTGAGCTATTCCAGAAGTAGTGAGGAGGCTTTTTTGGAGGGTGACCG
CCACGACCGGTGCCGCCACCATCCCCTGACCCACGCCCCTGACCCCTCACAAGGAGACGACCTTCCATGA
CCGAGTACAAGCCCACGGTGCGCCTCGCCACCCGCGACGACGTCCCCCGGGCCGTACGCACCCTCGCCGC
CGCGTTCGCCGACTACCCCGCCACGCGCCACACCGTCGACCCCGACCGCCACATCGAACGCGTCACCGAG
CTGCAAGAACTCTTCCTCACGCGCGTCGGGCTCGACATCGGCAAGGTGTGGGTCGCGGACGACGGCGCCG
CGGTGGCGGTCTGGACCACGCCGGAGAGCGTCGAAGCGGGGGCGGTGTTCGCCGAGATCGGCCCGCGCAT
GGCCGAGTTGAGCGGTTCCCGGCTGGCCGCGCAGCAACAGATGGAAGGCCTCCTGGCGCCGCACCGGCCC
AAGGAGCCCGCGTGGTTCCTGGCCACCGTCGGCGTCTCGCCCGACCACCAGGGCAAGGGTCTGGGCAGCG
CCGTCGTGCTCCCCGGAGTGGAGGCGGCCGAGCGCGCCGGGGTGCCCGCCTTCCTGGAGACCTCCGCGCC
CCGCAACCTCCCCTTCTACGAGCGGCTCGGCTTCACCGTCACCGCCGACGTCGAGGTGCCCGAAGGACCG
CGCACCTGGTGCATGACCCGCAAGCCCGGTGCCTGACGCCCGCCCCACGACCCGCAGCGCCCGACCGAAA
GGAGCGCACGACCCGGTCCGACGCGGCCCGACGGGTCCGAGGGGGGTCGACCTCGAAACTTGTTTATTGC
AGCTTATAATGGTTACAAATAAAGCAATAGCATCACAAATTTCACAAATAAAGCATTTTTTTCACTGCAT
TCTAGTTGTGGTTTGTCCAAACTCATCAATGTATCTTATCATGTCTGGATCTGATCCGAACCCCTTCCTC
GACCAATTCTCATGTTTGACAGCTTATCATCGCAGATCCGGGCAACGTTGTTGCCATTGCTCGACCAATT
CTCATGTTTGACAGCTTATCATCGCAGATCCGTATGGTGCACTCTCAGTACAATCTGCTCTGATGCCGCA
TAGTTAAGCCAGTATCTGCTCCCTGCTTGTGTGTTGGAGGTCGCTGAGTAGTGCGCGAGCAAAATTTAAG
CTACAACAAGGCAAGGCTTGACCGACAATTGCATGAAGAATCTGCTTAGGGTTAGGCGTTTTGCGCTGCT
TCGCGATGTACGGGCCAGATATACGCGTATCTGAGGGGACTAGGGTGTGTTTAGGCGAAAAGCGGGGCTT
CGGTTGTACGCGGTTAGGAGTCCCCTCAGGATATAGTAGTTTCGCTTTTGCATAGGGAGGGGGAAATGTA
GTCTTATGCAATACTCTTGTAGTCTTGCAACATGGTAACGATGAGTTAGCAACATGCCTTACAAGGAGAG
AAAAAGCACCGTGCATGCCGATTGGTGGAAGTAAGGTGGTACGATCGTGCCTTATTAGGAAGGCAACAGA
CGGGTCTGACATGGATTGGACGAACCACTGAATTCCGCATTGCAGAGATATTGTATTTAAGTGCCTAGCT
CGATACAATAAACGCCATTTGACCATTCACCACATTGGTGTGCACCTCCAAGCTGGCCGGGGATCCTCTA
GGGCCTCTGAGCTATTCCAGAAGTAGTGAAGAGGCTTTTTTGGAGGCCTAGGCTTTTGCAAAAAGCTCCG
GATCGATCCTGAGAACTTCAGGGTGAGTTTGGGGACCCTTGATTGTTCTTTCTTTTTCGCTATTGTAAAA
TTCATGTTATATGGAGGGGGCAAAGTTTTCAGGGTGTTGTTTAGAATGGGAAGATGTCCCTTGTATCACC
ATGGACCCTCATGATAATTTTGTTTCTTTCACTTTCTACTCTGTTGACAACCATTGTCTCCTCTTATTTT
CTTTTCATTTTCTGTAACTTTTTCGTTAAACTTTAGCTTGCATTTGTAACGAATTTTTAAATTCACTTTT
GTTTATTTGTCAGATTGTAAGTACTTTCTCTAATCACTTTTTTTTCAAGGCAATCAGGGTATATTATATT
GTACTTCAGCACAGTTTTAGAGAACAATTGTTATAATTAAATGATAAGGTAGAATATTTCTGCATATAAA
TTCTGGCTGGCGTGGAAATATTCTTATTGGTAGAAACAACTACATCCTGGTCATCATCCTGCCTTTCTCT
TTATGGTTACAATGATATACACTGTTTGAGATGAGGATAAAATACTCTGAGTCCAAACCGGGCCCCTCTG
CTAACCATGTTCATGCCTTCTTCTTTTTCCTACAGCTCCTGGGCAACGTGCTGGTTATTGTGCTGTCTCA
TCATTTTGGCAAAGAATTGTAATACGACTCACTATAGGGCGAATTGATATGTCTAGATTAGATAAAAGTA
AAGTGATTAACAGCGCATTAGAGCTGCTTAATGAGGTCGGAATCGAAGGTTTAACAACCCGTAAACTCGC
CCAGAAGCTAGGTGTAGAGCAGCCTACATTGTATTGGCATGTAAAAAATAAGCGGGCTTTGCTCGACGCC
TTAGCCATTGAGATGTTAGATAGGCACCATACTCACTTTTGCCCTTTAGAAGGGGAAAGCTGGCAAGATT
TTTTACGTAATAACGCTAAAAGTTTTAGATGTGCTTTACTAAGTCATCGCGATGGAGCAAAAGTACATTT
AGGTACACGGCCTACAGAAAAACAGTATGAAACTCTCGAAAATCAATTAGCCTTTTTATGCCAACAAGGT
TTTTCACTAGAGAATGCATTATATGCACTCAGCGCTGTGGGGCATTTTACTTTAGGTTGCGTATTGGAAG
ATCAAGAGCATCAAGTCGCTAAAGAAGAAAGGGAAACACCTACTACTGATAGTATGCCGCCATTATTACG
ACAAGCTATCGAATTATTTGATCACCAAGGTGCAGAGCCAGCCTTCTTATTCGGCCTTGAATTGATCATA
TGCGGATTAGAAAAACAACTTAAATGTGAAAGTGGGTCCGCGTACAGCGGATCCCGGGAATTCAGATCTT
ATTAAAGCAGAACTTGTTTATTGCAGCTTATAATGGTTACAAATAAAGCAATAGCATCACAAATTTCACA
AATAAAGCATTTTTTTCACTGCATTCTAGTTGTGGTTTGTCCAAACTCATCAATGTATCTTATCATGTCT
GGTCGAATCCATGGCGCAGAACTGGTAGGTATGGAAGATCCGCGTTGACATTGATTATTGACTAGTTATT
AATAGTAATCAATTACGGGGTCATTAGTTCATAGCCCATATATGGAGTTCCGCGTTACATAACTTACGGT
AAATGGCCCGCCTGGCTGACCGCCCAACGACCCCCGCCCATTGACGTCAATAATGACGTATGTTCCCATA
GTAACGCCAATAGGGACTTTCCATTGACGTCAATGGGTGGAGTATTTACGGTAAACTGCCCACTTGGCAG
TACATCAAGTGTATCATATGCCAAGTACGCCCCCTATTGACGTCAATGACGGTAAATGGCCCGCCTGGCA
TTATGCCCAGTACATGACCTTATGGGACTTTCCTACTTGGCAGTACATCTACGTATTAGTCATCGCTATT
ACCATGGTGATGCGGTTTTGGCAGTACATCAATGGGCGTGGATAGCGGTTTGACTCACGGGGATTTCCAA
GTCTCCACCCCATTGACGTCAATGGGAGTTTGTTTTGGCACCAAAATCAACGGGACTTTCCAAAATGTCG
TAACAACTCCGCCCCATTGACGCAAATGGGCGGTAGGCGTGTACGGTGGGAGGTCTATATAAGCAGAGCT
CTCCCTATCAGTGATAGAGATCTCCCTATCAGTGATAGAGATCGTCGACGAGCTCGTTTAGTGAACCGTC
AGATCGCCTGGAGACGCCATCCACGCTGTTTTGACCTCCATAGAAGACACCGGGACCGATCCAGCCTCCG
GACTCTAGCGTTTAAACTTAAGCTTACCACCATGGATTATAAAGACGATGATGACAAGCACCACCACCAC
CACCACGACAAGGATTGTGAAATGAAACGCACCACACTGGACAGCCCTTTGGGGAAGCTGGAGCTGTCTG
GTTGTGAGCAGGGTCTGCACGAAATAATTTTTCTGGGCAAGGGGACGTCTGCAGCTGATGCCGTGGAGGT
CCCAGCCCCCGCTGCGGTTCTCGGAGGTCCGGAGCCCCTGATGCAGGCTACAGCCTGGCTGAATGCCTAT
TTCCACCAGCCCGAGGCTATCGAAGAGTTCCCCGTGCCGGCTCTTCACCATCCCGTTTTCCAGCAAGAGT
CGTTCACCAGACAGGTGTTATGGAAGCTGCTGAAGGTTGTGAAATTCGGAGAAGTGATTTCTTACTCTCA
CTTAGCAGCCCTGGCAGGCAACCCCGCAGCCACGGCAGCAGTGAAGACGGCACTGAGTGGCAATCCTGTC
CCTATCCTGATCCCGTGCCACAGAGTGGTCCAGGGGGATTTGGATGTGGGCGGTTACGAGGGTGGACTGG
CCGTGAAGGAATGGCTTCTGGCCCATGAAGGCCACCGGTTGGGGAAGCCAGGCTTGGGATTCGAACTGGA
GGTGCTGTTCCAGGGCCCCGGTACCGCCATCACAAGTTTGTACAAAAAAGCAGGCACC
[705 nt withheld, positions 11819-12523]
TAGATACCCAGCTTTC
Features (pLannotate 1.2.2; 30 found; start..end, strand, type, name):
    433..2222    -  rep_origin     oriP: Epstein-Barr virus oriP replication origin (Yates et al., 2000)
   2223..2441    -  CDS            gL (fragment): GL_EBVB9 - Experimental evidence at protein level: Swiss-Prot protein existence level 1. The heterodimer glycoprotein H-glycoprotein L is required for the fusion of viral and plasma membranes leading to virus entry into the host cell. Acts as a functional inhibitor of gH and maintains gH in an inhibited form. Upon binding to host integrins, gL dissociates from gH leading to activation of the viral fusion glycoproteins gB and gH. Fusion of EBV with B-lymphocytes requires the additional receptor- binding protein gp42, which forms a complex with gH/gL. The heterodimer gH/gL targets also host EPHA
   2524..4451    -  CDS            EBNA1 (fragment): Epstein-Barr nuclear antigen 1, also known as EBNA-1 crucial for latent viral infection, and for episomal amplification of vectors containing the oriP origin (Okita et al., 2013)
   4489..4833    -  CDS            BRRF2_EBVB9 (fragment): Protein inferred from homology: Swiss-Prot protein existence level 3. From Epstein-Barr virus (strain B95-8) (HHV-4) (Human herpesvirus 4).
   4836..4859    -  promoter       tet promoter (fragment): E. coli promoter for tetracycline efflux protein gene
   4972..5076    +  promoter       AmpR promoter: bla
   5077..5937    +  CDS            AmpR: β-lactamase; bla; confers resistance to ampicillin, carbenicillin, and related antibiotics
   6108..6696    +  rep_origin     ori: high-copy-number ColE1/pMB1/pBR322/pUC origin of replication
   6742..6865    -  CDS            TcR (fragment): tetracycline efflux protein; tet; confers resistance to tetracycline
   6903..7200    +  promoter       SV40 promoter: SV40 enhancer and early promoter
   7277..7876    +  CDS            PuroR: puromycin N-acetyltransferase; pac from Streptomyces alboniger; confers resistance to puromycin
   7967..8101    +  polyA_signal   SV40 poly(A) signal: SV40 polyadenylation signal
   8223..8275    -  misc_feature   bom (fragment): basis of mobility region from pBR322
   8406..8499    +  ncRNA          Retro dr1: Accession: RF00214 - Retrovirus direct repeat 1 (dr1)
   8535..8796    +  promoter       RSV promoter: Rous sarcoma virus enhancer/promoter
   8822..8882    +  promoter       SV40 promoter (fragment): SV40 early promoter
   8913..9485    +  intron         β-globin intron: intron from rabbit β-globin gene
   9540..9558    +  promoter       T7 promoter: promoter for bacteriophage T7 RNA polymerase
   9569..10189   +  CDS            tetR: TETR2_ECOLX - Experimental evidence at protein level: Swiss-Prot protein existence level 1. TetR is the repressor of the tetracycline resistance element; its N-terminal region forms a helix-turn-helix structure and binds DNA. Binding of tetracycline to TetR reduces the repressor affinity for the tetracycline resistance gene (tetA) promoter operator sites. From Escherichia coli.
  10231..10352   +  polyA_signal   SV40 poly(A) signal: SV40 polyadenylation signal
  10407..10786   +  enhancer       CMV enhancer: human cytomegalovirus immediate early enhancer
  10787..10990   +  promoter       CMV promoter: human cytomegalovirus (CMV) immediate early promoter
  10992..11011   +  promoter       PLtetO-1 promoter (fragment): modified phage lambda PL promoter with tet operator sites (Lutz and Bujard, 1997)
  11013..11032   +  promoter       PLtetO-1 promoter (fragment): modified phage lambda PL promoter with tet operator sites (Lutz and Bujard, 1997)
  11040..11073   +  promoter       TRE3GV promoter (fragment): 3rd-generation Tet-responsive promoter that can be activated by binding of Tet-On® 3G, optimized for retroviral and lentiviral vectors
  11189..11206   +  CDS            9xHis (fragment): 9xHis affinity tag
  11207..11749   +  CDS            MGMT (fragment): MGMT_HUMAN - Experimental evidence at protein level: Swiss-Prot protein existence level 1. Involved in the cellular defense against the biological effects of O6-methylguanine (O6-MeG) and O4-methylthymine (O4-MeT) in DNA. Repairs the methylated nucleobase in DNA by stoichiometrically transferring the methyl group to a cysteine residue in the enzyme. This is a suicide reaction: the enzyme is irreversibly inactivated. From Homo sapiens (Human).
  11793..11813   +  protein_bind   attB1: mutant version of attB; core recombination site for the Gateway® BP reaction BP Clonase™
  11819..12523   +  CDS            HAUS2 (sequence withheld): HAUS2_HUMAN - Also known as C15orf25, CEP27. Experimental evidence at protein level: Swiss-Prot protein existence level 1. Contributes to mitotic spindle assembly, maintenance of centrosome integrity and completion of cytokinesis as part of the HAUS augmin-like complex. From Homo sapiens (Human).
  12529..14      -  protein_bind   attB2 (across the origin): mutant version of attB; recombination site for the Gateway® BP reaction BP Clonase™
