>Addgene plasmid #136809 | pEBTetD-SNAP-Cep27 | addgene full sequence | sequence record 276164 | Addgene NGS Result
TTGTACAAAGTGGTGATGGCAGCTAGCGGCGCGCCCGGCCGCGGGGCAGTGCATGTAATCCCTTCAGTTG
GTTGGTACAACTTGCCAACTGGGCCCTGTTCCACATGTGACACGGGGGGGGACCAAACACAAAGGGGTTC
TCTGACTGTAGTTGACATCCTTATAAATGGATGTGCACATTTGCCAACACTGAGTGGCTTTCATCCTGGA
GCAGACTTTGCAGTCTGTGGACTGCAACACAACATTGCCTTTATGTGTAACTCTTGGCTGAAGCTCTTAC
ACCAATGCTGGGGGACATGTACCTCCCAGGGGCCCAGGAAGACTACGGGAGGCTACACCAACGTCAATCA
GAGGGGCCTGTGTAGCTACCGATAAGCGGACCCTCAAGAGGGCATTAGCAATAGTGTTTATAAGGCCCCC
TTGTTAACCCTAAACGGGTAGCATATGCTTCCCGGGTAGTAGTATATACTATCCAGACTAACCCTAATTC
AATAGCATATGTTACCCAACGGGAAGCATATGCTATCGAATTAGGGTTAGTAAAAGGGTCCTAAGGAACA
GCGATATCTCCCACCCCATGAGCTGTCACGGTTTTATTTACATGGGGTCAGGATTCCACGAGGGTAGTGA
ACCATTTTAGTCACAAGGGCAGTGGCTGAAGATCAAGGAGCGGGCAGTGAACTCTCCTGAATCTTCGCCT
GCTTCTTCATTCTCCTTCGTTTAGCTAATAGAATAACTGCTGAGTTGTGAACAGTAAGGTGTATGTGAGG
TGCTCGAAAACAAGGTTTCAGGTGACGCCCCCAGAATAAAATTTGGACGGGGGGTTCAGTGGTGGCATTG
TGCTATGACACCAATATAACCCTCACAAACCCCTTGGGCAATAAATACTAGTGTAGGAATGAAACATTCT
GAATATCTTTAACAATAGAAATCCATGGGGTGGGGACAAGCCGTAAAGACTGGATGTCCATCTCACACGA
ATTTATGGCTATGGGCAACACATAATCCTAGTGCAATATGATACTGGGGTTATTAAGATGTGTCCCAGGC
AGGGACCAAGACAGGTGAACCATGTTGTTACACTCTATTTGTAACAAGGGGAAAGAGAGTGGACGCCGAC
AGCAGCGGACTCCACTGGTTGTCTCTAACACCCCCGAAAATTAAACGGGGCTCCACGCCAATGGGGCCCA
TAAACAAAGACAAGTGGCCACTCTTTTTTTTGAAATTGTGGAGTGGGGGCACGCGTCAGCCCCCACACGC
CGCCCTGCGGTTTTGGACTGTAAAATAAGGGTGTAATAACTTGGCTGATTGTAACCCCGCTAACCACTGC
GGTCAAACCACTTGCCCACAAAACCACTAATGGCACCCCGGGGAATACCTGCATAAGTAGGTGGGCGGGC
CAAGATAGGGGCGCGATTGCTGCGATCTGGAGGACAAATTACACACACTTGCGCCTGAGCGCCAAGCACA
GGGTTGTTGGTCCTCATATTCACGAGGTCGCTGAGAGCACGGTGGGCTAATGTTGCCATGGGTAGCATAT
ACTACCCAAATATCTGGATAGCATATGCTATCCTAATCTATATCTGGGTAGCATAGGCTATCCTAATCTA
TATCTGGGTAGTATATGCTATCCTAATCTGTATCCGGGTAGCATATGCTATCCTAATAGAGATTAGGGTA
GTATATGCTATCCTAATTTATATCTGGGTAGCATATACTACCCAAATATCTGGATAGCATATGCTATCCT
AATCTATATCTGGGTAGCATATGCTATCCTAATCTATATCTGGGTAGCATAGGCTATCCTAATCTATATC
TGGGTAGCATATGCTATCCTAATCTATATCTGGGTAGTATATGCTATCCTAATTTATATCTGGGTAGCAT
AGGCTATCCTAATCTATATCTGGGTAGCATATGCTATCCTAATCTATATCTGGGTAGTATATGCTATCCT
AATCTGTATCCGGGTAGCATATGCTATCCTCATGCATATACAGTCAGCATATGATACCCAGTAGTAGAGT
GGGAGTGCTATCCTTTGCATATGCCGCCACCTCCCAAGGGGGCGTGAATTTTCGCTGCTTGTCCTTTTCC
TGCTGGTTGCTCCCATTCTTAGGTGAATTTAAGGAGGCCAGGCTAAAGCCGTCGCATGTCTGATTGCTCA
CCAGGTAAATGTCGCTAATGTTTTCCAACGCGAGAAGGTGTTGAGCGCGGAGCTGAGTGACGTGACAACA
TGGGTATGCCCAATTGCCCCATGTTGGGAGGACGAAAATGGTGACAAGACAGATGGCCAGAAATACACCA
ACAGCACGCATGATGTCTACTGGGGATTTATTCTTTAGTGCGGGGGAATACACGGCTTTTAATACGATTG
AGGGCGTCTCCTAACAAGTTACATCACTCCTGCCCTTCCTCACCCTCATCTCCATCACCTCCTTCATCTC
CGTCATCTCCGTCATCACCCTCCGCGGCAGCCCCTTCCACCATAGGTGGAAACCAGGGAGGCAAATCTAC
TCCATCGTCAAAGCTGCACACAGTCACCCTGATATTGCAGGTAGGAGCGGGCTTTGTCATAACAAGGTCC
TTAATCGCATCCTTCAAAACCTCAGCAAATATATGAGTTTGTAAAAAGACCATGAAATAACAGACAATGG
ACTCCCTTAGCGGGCCAGGTTGTGGGCCGGGTCCAGGGGCCATTCCAAAGGGGAGACGACTCAATGGTGT
AAGACGACATTGTGGAATAGCAAGGGCAGTTCCTCGCCTTAGGTTGTAAAGGGAGGTCTTACTACCTCCA
TATACGAACACACCGGCGACCCAAGTTCCTTCGTCGGTAGTCCTTTCTACGTGACTCCTAGCCAGGAGAG
CTCTTAAACCTTCTGCAATGTTCTCAAATTTCGGGTTGGAACCTCCTTGACCACGATGCTTTCCAAACCA
CCCTCCTTTTTTGCGCCTGCCTCCATCACCCTGACCCCGGGGTCCAGTGCTTGGGCCTTCTCCTGGGTCA
TCTGCGGGGCCCTGCTCTATCGCTCCCGGGGGCACGTCAGGCTCACCATCTGGGCCACCTTCTTGGTGGT
ATTCAAAATAATCGGCTTCCCCTACAGGGTGGAAAAATGGCCTTCTACCTGGAGGGGGCCTGCGCGGTGG
AGACCCGGATGATGATGACTGACTACTGGGACTCCTGGGCCTCTTTTCTCCACGTCCACGACCTCTCCCC
CTGGCTCTTTCACGACTTCCCCCCCTGGCTCTTTCACGTCCTCTACCCCGGCGGCCTCCACTACCTCCTC
GACCCCGGCCTCCACTACCTCCTCGACCCCGGCCTCCACTGCCTCCTCGACCCCGGCCTCCACCTCCTGC
TCCTGCCCCTCCTGCTCCTGCCCCTCCTCCTGCTCCTGCCCCTCCTGCCCCTCCTGCTCCTGCCCCTCCT
GCCCCTCCTGCTCCTGCCCCTCCTGCCCCTCCTGCTCCTGCCCCTCCTGCCCCTCCTCCTGCTCCTGCCC
CTCCTGCCCCTCCTCCTGCTCCTGCCCCTCCTGCCCCTCCTGCTCCTGCCCCTCCTGCCCCTCCTSCTCC
TGCCCCTCCTGCCCCTCCTGCTCCTGCCCCTCCTGCTCCTGCCCCTCCTGCTCCTGCCCCTCCTGCTCCT
GCCCCTCCTGCCCCTCCTGCCCCTCCTCCTGCTCCTGCCCCTCCTGCTCCTGCCCCTCCTGCCCCTCCTG
CCCCTCCTGCTCCTGCCCCTCCTCCTGCTCCTGCCCCTCCTGCCCCTCCTGCCCCTCCTCCTGCTCCTGC
CCCTCCTGCCCCTCCTCCTGCTCCTGCCCCTCCTCCTGCTCCTGCCCCTCCTGCCCCTCCTGCCCCTCCT
CCTGCTCCTGCCCCTCCTGCCCCTCCTCCTGCTCCTGCCCCTCCTCCTGCTCCTGCCCCTCCTGCCCCTC
CTGCCCCTCCTCCTGCTCCTGCCCCTCCTCCTGCTCCTGCCCCTCCTGCCCCTCCTGCCCCTCCTGCCCC
TCCTCCTGCTCCTGCCCCTCCTCCTGCTCCTGCCCCTCCTGCTCCTGCCCCTCCCGCTCCTGCTCCTGCT
CCTGTTCCACCGTGGGTCCCTTTGCAGCCAATGCAACTTGGACGTTTTTGGGGTCTCCGGACACCATCTC
TATGTCTTGGCCCTGATCCTGAGCCGCCCGGGGCTCCTGGTCTTCCGCCTCCTCGTCCTCGTCCTCTTCC
CCGTCCTCGTCCATGGTTATCACCCCCTCTTCTTTGAGGTCCACTGCCGCCGGAGCCTTCTGGTCCAGAT
GTGTCTCCCTTCTCTCCTAGGCCATTTCCAGGTCCTGTACCTGGCCCCTCGTCAGACATGATTCACACTA
AAAGAGATCAATAGACATCTTTATTAGACGACGCTCAGTGAATACAGGGAGTGCAGACTCCTGCCCCCTC
CAACAGCCCCCCCACCCTCATCCCCTTCATGGTCGCTGTCAGACAGATCCAGGTCTGAAAATTCCCCATC
CTCCGAACCATCCTCGTCCTCATCACCAATTACTCGCAGCCCGGAAAACTCCCGCTGAACATCCTCAAGA
TTTGCGTCCTGAGCCTCAAGCCAGGCCTCAAATTCCTCGTCCCCCTTTTTGCTGGACGGTAGGGATGGGG
ATTCTCGGGACCCCTCCTCTTCCTCTTCAAGGTCACCAGACAGAGATGCTACTGGGGCAACGGAAGAAAA
GCTGGGTGCGGCCTGTGAGGATCAGCTTATCGATGATAAGCTGTCAAACATGAGAATTCTTGAAGACGAA
AGGGCCTCGTGATACGCCTATTTTTATAGGTTAATGTCATGATAATAATGGTTTCTTAGACGTCAGGTGG
CACTTTTCGGGGAAATGTGCGCGGAACCCCTATTTGTTTATTTTTCTAAATACATTCAAATATGTATCCG
CTCATGAGACAATAACCCTGATAAATGCTTCAATAATATTGAAAAAGGAAGAGTATGAGTATTCAACATT
TCCGTGTCGCCCTTATTCCCTTTTTTGCGGCATTTTGCCTTCCTGTTTTTGCTCACCCAGAAACGCTGGT
GAAAGTAAAAGATGCTGAAGATCAGTTGGGTGCACGAGTGGGTTACATCGAACTGGATCTCAACAGCGGT
AAGATCCTTGAGAGTTTTCGCCCCGAAGAACGTTTTCCAATGATGAGCACTTTTAAAGTTCTGCTATGTG
GCGCGGTATTATCCCGTGTTGACGCCGGGCAAGAGCAACTCGGTCGCCGCATACACTATTCTCAGAATGA
CTTGGTTGAGTACTCACCAGTCACAGAAAAGCATCTTACGGATGGCATGACAGTAAGAGAATTATGCAGT
GCTGCCATAACCATGAGTGATAACACTGCGGCCAACTTACTTCTGACAACGATCGGAGGACCGAAGGAGC
TAACCGCTTTTTTGCACAACATGGGGGATCATGTAACTCGCCTTGATCGTTGGGAACCGGAGCTGAATGA
AGCCATACCAAACGACGAGCGTGACACCACGATGCCTGCAGCAATGGCAACAACGTTGCGCAAACTATTA
ACTGGCGAACTACTTACTCTAGCTTCCCGGCAACAATTAATAGACTGGATGGAGGCGGATAAAGTTGCAG
GACCACTTCTGCGCTCGGCCCTTCCGGCTGGCTGGTTTATTGCTGATAAATCTGGAGCCGGTGAGCGTGG
GTCTCGCGGTATCATTGCAGCACTGGGGCCAGATGGTAAGCCCTCCCGTATCGTAGTTATCTACACGACG
GGGAGTCAGGCAACTATGGATGAACGAAATAGACAGATCGCTGAGATAGGTGCCTCACTGATTAAGCATT
GGTAACTGTCAGACCAAGTTTACTCATATATACTTTAGATTGATTTAAAACTTCATTTTTAATTTAAAAG
GATCTAGGTGAAGATCCTTTTTGATAATCTCATGACCAAAATCCCTTAACGTGAGTTTTCGTTCCACTGA
GCGTCAGACCCCGTAGAAAAGATCAAAGGATCTTCTTGAGATCCTTTTTTTCTGCGCGTAATCTGCTGCT
TGCAAACAAAAAAACCACCGCTACCAGCGGTGGTTTGTTTGCCGGATCAAGAGCTACCAACTCTTTTTCC
GAAGGTAACTGGCTTCAGCAGAGCGCAGATACCAAATACTGTCCTTCTAGTGTAGCCGTAGTTAGGCCAC
CACTTCAAGAACTCTGTAGCACCGCCTACATACCTCGCTCTGCTAATCCTGTTACCAGTGGCTGCTGCCA
GTGGCGATAAGTCGTGTCTTACCGGGTTGGACTCAAGACGATAGTTACCGGATAAGGCGCAGCGGTCGGG
CTGAACGGGGGGTTCGTGCACACAGCCCAGCTTGGAGCGAACGACCTACACCGAACTGAGATACCTACAG
CGTGAGCTATGAGAAAGCGCCACGCTTCCCGAAGGGAGAAAGGCGGACAGGTATCCGGTAAGCGGCAGGG
TCGGAACAGGAGAGCGCACGAGGGAGCTTCCAGGGGGAAACGCCTGGTATCTTTATAGTCCTGTCGGGTT
TCGCCACCTCTGACTTGAGCGTCGATTTTTGTGATGCTCGTCAGGGGGGCGGAGCCTATGGAAAAACGCC
AGCAACGCGGCCTTTTTACGGTTCCTGGCCTTTTGCTGGCCTTGAAGCTGTCCCTGATGGTCGTCATCTA
CCTGCCTGGACAGCATGGCCTGCAACGCGGGCATCCCGATGCCGCCGGAAGCGAGAAGAATCATAATGGG
GAAGGCCATCCAGCCTCGCGTCGAACTAGATGATCCGGCTGTGGAATGTGTGTCAGTTAGGGTGTGGAAA
GTCCCCAGGCTCCCCAGCAGGCAGAAGTATGCAAAGCATGCATCTCAATTAGTCAGCAACCAGGTGTGGA
AAGTCCCCAGGCTCCCCAGCAGGCAGAAGTATGCAAAGCATGCATCTCAATTAGTCAGCAACCATAGTCC
CGCCCCTAACTCCGCCCATCCCGCCCCTAACTCCGCCCAGTTCCGCCCATTCTCCGCCCCATGGCTGACT
AATTTTTTTTATTTATGCAGAGGCCGAGGCCGCCTCGGCCTCTGAGCTATTCCAGAAGTAGTGAGGAGGC
TTTTTTGGAGGGTGACCGCCACGACCGGTGCCGCCACCATCCCCTGACCCACGCCCCTGACCCCTCACAA
GGAGACGACCTTCCATGACCGAGTACAAGCCCACGGTGCGCCTCGCCACCCGCGACGACGTCCCCCGGGC
CGTACGCACCCTCGCCGCCGCGTTCGCCGACTACCCCGCCACGCGCCACACCGTCGACCCCGACCGCCAC
ATCGAACGCGTCACCGAGCTGCAAGAACTCTTCCTCACGCGCGTCGGGCTCGACATCGGCAAGGTGTGGG
TCGCGGACGACGGCGCCGCGGTGGCGGTCTGGACCACGCCGGAGAGCGTCGAAGCGGGGGCGGTGTTCGC
CGAGATCGGCCCGCGCATGGCCGAGTTGAGCGGTTCCCGGCTGGCCGCGCAGCAACAGATGGAAGGCCTC
CTGGCGCCGCACCGGCCCAAGGAGCCCGCGTGGTTCCTGGCCACCGTCGGCGTCTCGCCCGACCACCAGG
GCAAGGGTCTGGGCAGCGCCGTCGTGCTCCCCGGAGTGGAGGCGGCCGAGCGCGCCGGGGTGCCCGCCTT
CCTGGAGACCTCCGCGCCCCGCAACCTCCCCTTCTACGAGCGGCTCGGCTTCACCGTCACCGCCGACGTC
GAGGTGCCCGAAGGACCGCGCACCTGGTGCATGACCCGCAAGCCCGGTGCCTGACGCCCGCCCCACGACC
CGCAGCGCCCGACCGAAAGGAGCGCACGACCCGGTCCGACGCGGCCCGACGGGTCCGAGGGGGGTCGACC
TCGAAACTTGTTTATTGCAGCTTATAATGGTTACAAATAAAGCAATAGCATCACAAATTTCACAAATAAA
GCATTTTTTTCACTGCATTCTAGTTGTGGTTTGTCCAAACTCATCAATGTATCTTATCATGTCTGGATCT
GATCCGAACCCCTTCCTCGACCAATTCTCATGTTTGACAGCTTATCATCGCAGATCCGGGCAACGTTGTT
GCCATTGCTCGACCAATTCTCATGTTTGACAGCTTATCATCGCAGATCCGTATGGTGCACTCTCAGTACA
ATCTGCTCTGATGCCGCATAGTTAAGCCAGTATCTGCTCCCTGCTTGTGTGTTGGAGGTCGCTGAGTAGT
GCGCGAGCAAAATTTAAGCTACAACAAGGCAAGGCTTGACCGACAATTGCATGAAGAATCTGCTTAGGGT
TAGGCGTTTTGCGCTGCTTCGCGATGTACGGGCCAGATATACGCGTATCTGAGGGGACTAGGGTGTGTTT
AGGCGAAAAGCGGGGCTTCGGTTGTACGCGGTTAGGAGTCCCCTCAGGATATAGTAGTTTCGCTTTTGCA
TAGGGAGGGGGAAATGTAGTCTTATGCAATACTCTTGTAGTCTTGCAACATGGTAACGATGAGTTAGCAA
CATGCCTTACAAGGAGAGAAAAAGCACCGTGCATGCCGATTGGTGGAAGTAAGGTGGTACGATCGTGCCT
TATTAGGAAGGCAACAGACGGGTCTGACATGGATTGGACGAACCACTGAATTCCGCATTGCAGAGATATT
GTATTTAAGTGCCTAGCTCGATACAATAAACGCCATTTGACCATTCACCACATTGGTGTGCACCTCCAAG
CTGGCCGGGGATCCTCTAGGGCCTCTGAGCTATTCCAGAAGTAGTGAAGAGGCTTTTTTGGAGGCCTAGG
CTTTTGCAAAAAGCTCCGGATCGATCCTGAGAACTTCAGGGTGAGTTTGGGGACCCTTGATTGTTCTTTC
TTTTTCGCTATTGTAAAATTCATGTTATATGGAGGGGGCAAAGTTTTCAGGGTGTTGTTTAGAATGGGAA
GATGTCCCTTGTATCACCATGGACCCTCATGATAATTTTGTTTCTTTCACTTTCTACTCTGTTGACAACC
ATTGTCTCCTCTTATTTTCTTTTCATTTTCTGTAACTTTTTCGTTAAACTTTAGCTTGCATTTGTAACGA
ATTTTTAAATTCACTTTTGTTTATTTGTCAGATTGTAAGTACTTTCTCTAATCACTTTTTTTTCAAGGCA
ATCAGGGTATATTATATTGTACTTCAGCACAGTTTTAGAGAACAATTGTTATAATTAAATGATAAGGTAG
AATATTTCTGCATATAAATTCTGGCTGGCGTGGAAATATTCTTATTGGTAGAAACAACTACATCCTGGTC
ATCATCCTGCCTTTCTCTTTATGGTTACAATGATATACACTGTTTGAGATGAGGATAAAATACTCTGAGT
CCAAACCGGGCCCCTCTGCTAACCATGTTCATGCCTTCTTCTTTTTCCTACAGCTCCTGGGCAACGTGCT
GGTTATTGTGCTGTCTCATCATTTTGGCAAAGAATTGTAATACGACTCACTATAGGGCGAATTGATATGT
CTAGATTAGATAAAAGTAAAGTGATTAACAGCGCATTAGAGCTGCTTAATGAGGTCGGAATCGAAGGTTT
AACAACCCGTAAACTCGCCCAGAAGCTAGGTGTAGAGCAGCCTACATTGTATTGGCATGTAAAAAATAAG
CGGGCTTTGCTCGACGCCTTAGCCATTGAGATGTTAGATAGGCACCATACTCACTTTTGCCCTTTAGAAG
GGGAAAGCTGGCAAGATTTTTTACGTAATAACGCTAAAAGTTTTAGATGTGCTTTACTAAGTCATCGCGA
TGGAGCAAAAGTACATTTAGGTACACGGCCTACAGAAAAACAGTATGAAACTCTCGAAAATCAATTAGCC
TTTTTATGCCAACAAGGTTTTTCACTAGAGAATGCATTATATGCACTCAGCGCTGTGGGGCATTTTACTT
TAGGTTGCGTATTGGAAGATCAAGAGCATCAAGTCGCTAAAGAAGAAAGGGAAACACCTACTACTGATAG
TATGCCGCCATTATTACGACAAGCTATCGAATTATTTGATCACCAAGGTGCAGAGCCAGCCTTCTTATTC
GGCCTTGAATTGATCATATGCGGATTAGAAAAACAACTTAAATGTGAAAGTGGGTCCGCGTACAGCGGAT
CCCGGGAATTCAGATCTTATTAAAGCAGAACTTGTTTATTGCAGCTTATAATGGTTACAAATAAAGCAAT
AGCATCACAAATTTCACAAATAAAGCATTTTTTTCACTGCATTCTAGTTGTGGTTTGTCCAAACTCATCA
ATGTATCTTATCATGTCTGGTCGAATCCATGGCGCAGAACTGGTAGGTATGGAAGATCCGCGTTGACATT
GATTATTGACTAGTTATTAATAGTAATCAATTACGGGGTCATTAGTTCATAGCCCATATATGGAGTTCCG
CGTTACATAACTTACGGTAAATGGCCCGCCTGGCTGACCGCCCAACGACCCCCGCCCATTGACGTCAATA
ATGACGTATGTTCCCATAGTAACGCCAATAGGGACTTTCCATTGACGTCAATGGGTGGAGTATTTACGGT
AAACTGCCCACTTGGCAGTACATCAAGTGTATCATATGCCAAGTACGCCCCCTATTGACGTCAATGACGG
TAAATGGCCCGCCTGGCATTATGCCCAGTACATGACCTTATGGGACTTTCCTACTTGGCAGTACATCTAC
GTATTAGTCATCGCTATTACCATGGTGATGCGGTTTTGGCAGTACATCAATGGGCGTGGATAGCGGTTTG
ACTCACGGGGATTTCCAAGTCTCCACCCCATTGACGTCAATGGGAGTTTGTTTTGGCACCAAAATCAACG
GGACTTTCCAAAATGTCGTAACAACTCCGCCCCATTGACGCAAATGGGCGGTAGGCGTGTACGGTGGGAG
GTCTATATAAGCAGAGCTCTCCCTATCAGTGATAGAGATCTCCCTATCAGTGATAGAGATCGTCGACGAG
CTCGTTTAGTGAACCGTCAGATCGCCTGGAGACGCCATCCACGCTGTTTTGACCTCCATAGAAGACACCG
GGACCGATCCAGCCTCCGGACTCTAGCGTTTAAACTTAAGCTTACCACCATGGATTATAAAGACGATGAT
GACAAGCACCACCACCACCACCACGACAAGGATTGTGAAATGAAACGCACCACACTGGACAGCCCTTTGG
GGAAGCTGGAGCTGTCTGGTTGTGAGCAGGGTCTGCACGAAATAATTTTTCTGGGCAAGGGGACGTCTGC
AGCTGATGCCGTGGAGGTCCCAGCCCCCGCTGCGGTTCTCGGAGGTCCGGAGCCCCTGATGCAGGCTACA
GCCTGGCTGAATGCCTATTTCCACCAGCCCGAGGCTATCGAAGAGTTCCCCGTGCCGGCTCTTCACCATC
CCGTTTTCCAGCAAGAGTCGTTCACCAGACAGGTGTTATGGAAGCTGCTGAAGGTTGTGAAATTCGGAGA
AGTGATTTCTTACTCTCACTTAGCAGCCCTGGCAGGCAACCCCGCAGCCACGGCAGCAGTGAAGACGGCA
CTGAGTGGCAATCCTGTCCCTATCCTGATCCCGTGCCACAGAGTGGTCCAGGGGGATTTGGATGTGGGCG
GTTACGAGGGTGGACTGGCCGTGAAGGAATGGCTTCTGGCCCATGAAGGCCACCGGTTGGGGAAGCCAGG
CTTGGGATTCGAACTGGAGGTGCTGTTCCAGGGCCCCGGTACCGCCATCACAAGTTTGTACAAAAAAGCA
GGCACC
[705 nt withheld, positions 11697-12401]
TAGAACCCAGCTTTC
Features (pLannotate 1.2.2; 30 found; start..end, strand, type, name):
    433..1990    -  rep_origin     oriP (fragment): Epstein-Barr virus oriP replication origin (Yates et al., 2000)
   2103..2321    -  CDS            gL (fragment): GL_EBVB9 - Experimental evidence at protein level: Swiss-Prot protein existence level 1. The heterodimer glycoprotein H-glycoprotein L is required for the fusion of viral and plasma membranes leading to virus entry into the host cell. Acts as a functional inhibitor of gH and maintains gH in an inhibited form. Upon binding to host integrins, gL dissociates from gH leading to activation of the viral fusion glycoproteins gB and gH. Fusion of EBV with B-lymphocytes requires the additional receptor- binding protein gp42, which forms a complex with gH/gL. The heterodimer gH/gL targets also host EPHA
   2404..4329    -  CDS            EBNA1: Epstein-Barr nuclear antigen 1, also known as EBNA-1 crucial for latent viral infection, and for episomal amplification of vectors containing the oriP origin (Okita et al., 2013)
   4367..4711    -  CDS            BRRF2_EBVB9 (fragment): Protein inferred from homology: Swiss-Prot protein existence level 3. From Epstein-Barr virus (strain B95-8) (HHV-4) (Human herpesvirus 4).
   4714..4737    -  promoter       tet promoter (fragment): E. coli promoter for tetracycline efflux protein gene
   4850..4954    +  promoter       AmpR promoter: bla
   4955..5815    +  CDS            AmpR: β-lactamase; bla; confers resistance to ampicillin, carbenicillin, and related antibiotics
   5986..6574    +  rep_origin     ori: high-copy-number ColE1/pMB1/pBR322/pUC origin of replication
   6620..6743    -  CDS            TcR (fragment): tetracycline efflux protein; tet; confers resistance to tetracycline
   6781..7078    +  promoter       SV40 promoter: SV40 enhancer and early promoter
   7155..7754    +  CDS            PuroR: puromycin N-acetyltransferase; pac from Streptomyces alboniger; confers resistance to puromycin
   7845..7979    +  polyA_signal   SV40 poly(A) signal: SV40 polyadenylation signal
   8101..8153    -  misc_feature   bom (fragment): basis of mobility region from pBR322
   8284..8377    +  ncRNA          Retro dr1: Accession: RF00214 - Retrovirus direct repeat 1 (dr1)
   8413..8674    +  promoter       RSV promoter: Rous sarcoma virus enhancer/promoter
   8700..8760    +  promoter       SV40 promoter (fragment): SV40 early promoter
   8791..9363    +  intron         β-globin intron: intron from rabbit β-globin gene
   9418..9436    +  promoter       T7 promoter: promoter for bacteriophage T7 RNA polymerase
   9447..10067   +  CDS            tetR: TETR2_ECOLX - Experimental evidence at protein level: Swiss-Prot protein existence level 1. TetR is the repressor of the tetracycline resistance element; its N-terminal region forms a helix-turn-helix structure and binds DNA. Binding of tetracycline to TetR reduces the repressor affinity for the tetracycline resistance gene (tetA) promoter operator sites. From Escherichia coli.
  10109..10230   +  polyA_signal   SV40 poly(A) signal: SV40 polyadenylation signal
  10285..10664   +  enhancer       CMV enhancer: human cytomegalovirus immediate early enhancer
  10665..10868   +  promoter       CMV promoter: human cytomegalovirus (CMV) immediate early promoter
  10870..10889   +  promoter       PLtetO-1 promoter (fragment): modified phage lambda PL promoter with tet operator sites (Lutz and Bujard, 1997)
  10891..10910   +  promoter       PLtetO-1 promoter (fragment): modified phage lambda PL promoter with tet operator sites (Lutz and Bujard, 1997)
  10918..10951   +  promoter       TRE3GV promoter (fragment): 3rd-generation Tet-responsive promoter that can be activated by binding of Tet-On® 3G, optimized for retroviral and lentiviral vectors
  11067..11084   +  CDS            9xHis (fragment): 9xHis affinity tag
  11085..11627   +  CDS            MGMT (fragment): MGMT_HUMAN - Experimental evidence at protein level: Swiss-Prot protein existence level 1. Involved in the cellular defense against the biological effects of O6-methylguanine (O6-MeG) and O4-methylthymine (O4-MeT) in DNA. Repairs the methylated nucleobase in DNA by stoichiometrically transferring the methyl group to a cysteine residue in the enzyme. This is a suicide reaction: the enzyme is irreversibly inactivated. From Homo sapiens (Human).
  11671..11691   +  protein_bind   attB1: mutant version of attB; core recombination site for the Gateway® BP reaction BP Clonase™
  11697..12401   +  CDS            HAUS2 (sequence withheld): HAUS2_HUMAN - Also known as C15orf25, CEP27. Experimental evidence at protein level: Swiss-Prot protein existence level 1. Contributes to mitotic spindle assembly, maintenance of centrosome integrity and completion of cytokinesis as part of the HAUS augmin-like complex. From Homo sapiens (Human).
  12406..14      -  protein_bind   attB2 (across the origin): mutant version of attB; recombination site for the Gateway® BP reaction BP Clonase™
