[The description below was written by a language model from this plasmid's Addgene catalogue record and pLannotate feature annotations shown in this document.]
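Description:
pEBTetD-SNAP-Cep27 is an Epstein-Barr virus-based episomal mammalian expression plasmid built on the pEBTetD backbone for tetracycline/doxycycline-regulated production of the human centrosomal protein Cep27 (HAUS2, a subunit of the HAUS augmin-like complex) fused at its N terminus to SNAP-tag. In E. coli it replicates at high copy from a ColE1/pUC-type origin and is selected with ampicillin through the bla gene. In human cells, the oriP origin together with the plasmid-encoded EBNA1 protein supports extrachromosomal maintenance, and an SV40 promoter-driven puromycin N-acetyltransferase cassette with an SV40 polyadenylation signal allows selection of carrier cells.

Regulation is self-contained. A TetR repressor cassette lies downstream of RSV and SV40 promoter elements and a rabbit β-globin intron, and ends in an SV40 poly(A) signal. The repressor binds tet operator sites placed just after the CMV enhancer/promoter (CMV-TetO2) and keeps the payload silent until tetracycline or doxycycline releases it. The regulated open reading frame begins with the recorded FLAG and His tags (only the His tag is annotated), followed by SNAP-tag, which the annotation software detects as a fragment of human MGMT, the alkyltransferase from which SNAP-tag was engineered. An attB1 site left by Gateway cloning then links it to the HAUS2 coding sequence, which is followed by attB2. No poly(A) signal is annotated after the insert, consistent with the depositor's note that a polyadenylation deletion results in low protein expression.

SNAP-tag reacts covalently with benzylguanine derivatives, and the associated publication title refers to selective chemical crosslinking of centrosomal proteins. The depositor sequence and the repository's sequencing result share the same feature layout but differ by roughly 120 nt, mainly within oriP.
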