Addgene plasmid #136809: pEBTetD-SNAP-Cep27
Purpose: Mammalian expression of the centrosomal protein Cep27 N-terminally fused to SNAP-tag
Depositing lab: Kai Johnsson. Depositing organization: Swiss Federal Institute of Technology (EPFL). Publication: Selective chemical crosslinking reveals a Cep57-Cep63-Cep152 centrosomal complex. Lukinavicius G, Lavogina D, Orpinell M, Umezawa K, Reymond L, Garin N, Gonczy P, Johnsson K. Curr Biol. 2013 Feb 4;23(3):265-70. doi: 10.1016/j.cub.2012.12.030. Epub 2013 Jan 17. PubMed 23333316.
Backbone
  Vector backbone: pEBTetD
  Backbone size w/o insert (bp): 10958
  Vector type: Mammalian Expression
  Selectable markers: Puromycin
Growth in bacteria
  Bacterial resistance: Ampicillin, 100 μg/mL
  Growth temperature: 37°C
  Growth strain: DH5alpha
  Copy number: High Copy
Gene/Insert
  Gene/Insert name: SNAP-Cep27
  Species: H. sapiens (human), Synthetic
  Insert size (bp): 1581
  Entrez Gene: HAUS2 (a.k.a. CEP27, C15orf25, FLJ10460, HsT17025)
  Promoter: CMV-TetO2
  Tag / fusion protein: FLAG-tag / His-tag (N terminal on insert)
  Cloning method: Gateway Cloning
  Sequencing primers: 5′ CMV_Fwd
Terms and licenses: Academic/Nonprofit Terms; Industry Terms: Not Available to Industry
Depositor comments: PolyAdenylation RNA deletion - low protein expression level
How to cite: pEBTetD-SNAP-Cep27 was a gift from Kai Johnsson (Addgene plasmid # 136809 ; http://n2t.net/addgene:136809 ; RRID:Addgene_136809)
