>Addgene plasmid #136809 | pEBTetD-SNAP-Cep27 | depositor partial sequence | sequence record 264051 | Insert
ATGGGCGGTAGGCGTGTACGGTGGGAGGTCTATATAAGCAGAGCTCTCCCTATCAGTGATAGAGATCTCC
CTATCAGTGATAGAGATCGTCGACGAGCTCGTTTAGTGAACCGTCAGATCGCCTGGAGACGCCATCCACG
CTGTTTTGACCTCCATAGAAGACACCGGGACCGATCCAGCCTCCGGACTCTAGCGTTTAAACTTAAGCTT
ACCACCATGGATTATAAAGACGATGATGACAAGCACCACCACCACCACCACGACAAGGATTGTGAAATGA
AACGCACCACACTGGACAGCCCTTTGGGGAAGCTGGAGCTGTCTGGTTGTGAGCAGGGTCTGCACGAAAT
AATTTTTCTGGGCAAGGGGACGTCTGCAGCTGATGCCGTGGAGGTCCCAGCCCCCGCTGCGGTTCTCGGA
GGTCCGGAGCCCCTGATGCAGGCTACAGCCTGGCTGAATGCCTATTTCCACCAGCCCGAGGCTATCGAAG
AGTTCCCCGTGCCGGCTCTTCACCATCCCGTTTTCCAGCAAGAGTCGTTCACCAGACAGGTGTTATGGAA
GCTGCTGAAGGTTGTGAAATTCGGAGAAGTGATTTCTTACTCTCACTTAGCAGCCCTGGCAGGCAACCCC
GCAGCCACGGCAGCAGTGAAGACGGCACTGAGTGGCAATCCTGTCCCTATCCTGATCCCGTGCCACAGAG
TGGTCCAGGGGGATTTGGATGTGGGCGGTTACGAGGGTGGACTGGCCGTGAAGGAATGGCTTCTGGCCCA
TGAAGGCCACCGGTTGGGGAAGCCAGGCTTGGGATTCGAACTGGAGGTGCTGTTCCAGGGCCCCGGTACC
GCCATCACAAGTTTGTACAAAAAAGCAGGCACC
[705 nt withheld, positions 874-1578]
TAG
